Addgene plasmid #208321: pET28b-TREER
Purpose: Bacterial expression of the His-tagged peptide TREER.
Depositing lab: Kimberly Beatty. Depositing organization: Oregon Health & Science University. Publication: Orthogonal Versatile Interacting Peptide Tags for Imaging Cellular Proteins. Suyama A, Devlin KL, Macias-Contreras M, Doh JK, Shinde U, Beatty KE. Biochemistry. 2023 Jun 6;62(11):1735-1743. doi: 10.1021/acs.biochem.2c00712. Epub 2023 May 11. PubMed 37167569.
Backbone
  Vector backbone: pET28b
  Backbone manufacturer: Novagen
  Backbone size w/o insert (bp): 5368
  Vector type: Bacterial Expression
Growth in bacteria
  Bacterial resistance: Kanamycin, 50 μg/mL
  Growth temperature: 37°C
  Growth strain: DH5alpha
  Growth instructions: Use BL21-DE3* for expression
  Copy number: High Copy
Gene/Insert
  Gene/Insert name: TREER (alt name: TREER-DBCO)
  Species: Synthetic
  Tag / fusion protein: DBCO-Tag, His-Tag (C terminal on insert)
  Cloning method: Restriction Enzyme; 5′ cloning site Unknown (unknown if destroyed); 3′ cloning site Unknown (unknown if destroyed)
  Sequencing primers: 5′ T7-F; 3′ T7 REV
Terms and licenses: Academic/Nonprofit Terms; Industry Terms: Not Available to Industry
How to cite: pET28b-TREER was a gift from Kimberly Beatty (Addgene plasmid # 208321 ; http://n2t.net/addgene:208321 ; RRID:Addgene_208321)
