[The description below was written by a language model from this plasmid's Addgene catalogue record and pLannotate feature annotations shown in this document.]
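Description:
pET28b-TREER is a bacterial expression plasmid built on the Novagen pET28b backbone for producing the synthetic peptide TREER in E. coli. The sequenced record is about 5.4 kb. It replicates from a ColE1/pBR322-type origin accompanied by the bom region and the rop gene, carries an f1 phage origin, and is selected with kanamycin through an aminoglycoside phosphotransferase (KanR) gene. The catalogue lists it as high copy, although rop is normally associated with reduced copy number. Short annotations such as tetracycline-resistance fragments, a partial AmpR promoter and a predicted E. coli protein appear to be backbone remnants rather than functional elements.

The expression cassette follows the standard pET layout: a T7 promoter followed immediately by a lac operator, the strong phage T7 gene 10 ribosome binding site, the coding region and a T7 terminator. The plasmid also encodes lacI under its own promoter. Transcription therefore depends on a host that supplies T7 RNA polymerase, such as a BL21(DE3)-type strain, and is held off by the lac repressor until induction with IPTG.

The TREER insert itself is not annotated in the feature table, but it would lie between the ribosome binding site and a short histidine-tag annotation. This placement agrees with the catalogue's C-terminal His tag, which allows metal-affinity purification. The catalogue also lists a DBCO-tag, a short sequence intended for reaction with dibenzocyclooctyne reagents, which would allow site-specific labelling of the purified peptide. The cloning sites are not recorded. The associated work concerns orthogonal interacting peptide tags for imaging cellular proteins, so the plasmid probably serves to make recombinant TREER peptide as a probe component.
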