Features (pLannotate 1.2.2; 18 found; start..end, strand, type, name):
    985..1062    -  promoter       lacI promoter: lacI
   1070..1349    -  CDS            TcR (fragment): tetracycline efflux protein; tet; confers resistance to tetracycline
   1371..1389    +  promoter       T7 promoter: promoter for bacteriophage T7 RNA polymerase
   1390..1414    +  protein_bind   lac operator: The lac repressor binds to the lac operator to inhibit transcription in E. coli. This inhibition can be relieved by adding lactose or isopropyl-β-D-thiogalactopyranoside (IPTG). lac repressor encoded by lacI
   1429..1451    +  RBS            RBS: efficient ribosome binding site from bacteriophage T7 gene 10 (Olins and Rangwala, 1989)
   1632..1649    +  CDS            9xHis (fragment): 9xHis affinity tag
   1659..1708    +  CDS            SET1 (fragment): solubility-enhancement tag derived from T7 phage gene 10B
   1716..1763    +  terminator     T7 terminator: transcription terminator for bacteriophage T7 RNA polymerase
   1800..2228    +  rep_origin     f1 ori (sequence partly withheld): f1 bacteriophage origin of replication; arrow indicates direction of (+) strand synthesis
   2281..2338    +  promoter       AmpR promoter (fragment): bla
   2347..3162    -  CDS            KanR: aminoglycoside phosphotransferase; aph(3')-Ia; confers resistance to kanamycin in bacteria or G418 (Geneticin®) in eukaryotes
   3284..3872    +  rep_origin     ori: high-copy-number ColE1/pMB1/pBR322/pUC origin of replication
   4058..4197    -  misc_feature   bom: basis of mobility region from pBR322
   4299..4490    -  CDS            rop: Rop protein, which maintains plasmids at low copy number; rop
   4507..4887    +  CDS            YPB1_ECOLX: Protein predicted: Swiss-Prot protein existence level 4. From Escherichia coli.
   4959..5250    -  CDS            TcR (fragment): tetracycline efflux protein; tet; confers resistance to tetracycline
   5265..5286    -  protein_bind   CAP binding site: CAP binding activates transcription in the presence of cAMP. E. coli catabolite activator protein
   5299..984     -  CDS            lacI (across the origin): lac repressor; lacI; The lac repressor binds to the lac operator to inhibit transcription in E. coli. This inhibition can be relieved by adding lactose or isopropyl-β-D-thiogalactopyranoside (IPTG).
>Addgene plasmid #208321 | pET28b-TREER | addgene full sequence | sequence record 414745 | Addgene NGS Result
GGTTTTTCTTTTCACCAGTGAGACGGGCAACAGCTGATTGCCCTTCACCGCCTGGCCCTGAGAGAGTTGC
AGCAAGCGGTCCACGCTGGTTTGCCCCAGCAGGCGAAAATCCTGTTTGATGGTGGTTAACGGCGGGATAT
AACATGAGCTGTCTTCGGTATCGTCGTATCCCACTACCGAGATATCCGCACCAACGCGCAGCCCGGACTC
GGTAATGGCGCGCATTGCGCCCAGCGCCATCTGATCGTTGGCAACCAGCATCGCAGTGGGAACGATGCCC
TCATTCAGCATTTGCATGGTTTGTTGAAAACCGGACATGGCACTCCAGTCGCCTTCCCGTTCCGCTATCG
GCTGAATTTGATTGCGAGTGAGATATTTATGCCAGCCAGCCAGACGCAGACGCGCCGAGACAGAACTTAA
TGGGCCCGCTAACAGCGCGATTTGCTGGTGACCCAATGCGACCAGATGCTCCACGCCCAGTCGCGTACCG
TCTTCATGGGAGAAAATAATACTGTTGATGGGTGTCTGGTCAGAGACATCAAGAAATAACGCCGGAACAT
TAGTGCAGGCAGCTTCCACAGCAATGGCATCCTGGTCATCCAGCGGATAGTTAATGATCAGCCCACTGAC
GCGTTGCGCGAGAAGATTGTGCACCGCCGCTTTACAGGCTTCGACGCCGCTTCGTTCTACCATCGACACC
ACCACGCTGGCACCCAGTTGATCGGCGCGAGATTTAATCGCCGCGACAATTTGCGACGGCGCGTGCAGGG
CCAGACTGGAGGTGGCAACGCCAATCAGCAACGACTGTTTGCCCGCCAGTTGTTGTGCCACGCGGTTGGG
AATGTAATTCAGCTCCGCCATCGCCGCTTCCACTTTTTCCCGCGTTTTCGCAGAAACGTGGCTGGCCTGG
TTCACCACGCGGGAAACGGTCTGATAAGAGACACCGGCATACTCTGCGACATCGTATAACGTTACTGGTT
TCACATTCACCACCCTGAATTGACTCTCTTCCGGGCGCTATCATGCCATACCGCGAAAGGTTTTGCGCCA
TTCGATGGTGTCCGGGATCTCGACGCTCTCCCTTATGCGACTCCTGCATTAGGAAGCAGCCCAGTAGTAG
GTTGAGGCCGTTGAGCACCGCCGCCGCAAGGAATGGTGCATGCAAGGAGATGGCGCCCAACAGTCCCCCG
GCCACGGGGCCTGCCACCATACCCACGCCGAAACAAGCGCTCATGAGCCCGAAGTGGCGAGCCCGATCTT
CCCCATCGGTGATGTCGGCGATATAGGCGCCAGCAACCGCACCTGTGGCGCCGGTGATGCCGGCCACGAT
GCGTCCGGCGTAGAGGATCGAGATCTCGATCCCGCGAAATTAATACGACTCACTATAGGGGAATTGTGAG
CGGATAACAATTCCCCTCTAGAAATAATTTTGTTTAACTTTAAGAAGGAGATATACCATGGGTTCTTCTC
TGGAAATCCGTGTTGCGTTCCTGCGTCAGGAAGTCACCGCGCTGGAAACCGAAAACGCGGAACTGGAACA
GCGTGTTCAGCGTCTGCGTAACCGTTACGGTCCGCTGGGTGGTGGTGCGGCTGCATGGGGTCTGTGCTAC
CCGTGGGTTTACGGTCTCGAGCACCACCACCACCACCACTGAGATCCGGCTGCTAACAAAGCCCGAAAGG
AAGCTGAGTTGGCTGCTGCCACCGCTGAGCAATAACTAGCATAACCCCTTGGGGCCTCTAAACGGGTCTT
GAGGGGTTTTTTGCTGAAAGGAGGAACTATATCCGGATTGGCGAATGGG
[124 nt withheld, positions 1800-1923]
C
[91 nt withheld, positions 1925-2015]
A
[49 nt withheld, positions 2017-2065]
CCTTTGACGTTGGAGTCCACGTTCTTT
[37 nt withheld, positions 2093-2129]
ACCCTATCTCGGTCTATTCTTTTGATTTATAAGGGATTTTGCCGATTTCGGCCTATTGGTTAAAAAATGA
GCTGATTTAACAAAAATTTAACGCGAATTTTAACAAAATATTAACGCTTACAATTTAGGTGGCACTTTTC
GGGGAAATGTGCGCGGAACCCCTATTTGTTTATTTTTCTAAATACATTCAAATATGTATCCGCTCATGAA
TTAATTCTTAGAAAAACTCATCGAGCATCAAATGAAACTGCAATTTATTCATATCAGGATTATCAATACC
ATATTTTTGAAAAAGCCGTTTCTGTAATGAAGGAGAAAACTCACCGAGGCAGTTCCATAGGATGGCAAGA
TCCTGGTATCGGTCTGCGATTCCGACTCGTCCAACATCAATACAACCTATTAATTTCCCCTCGTCAAAAA
TAAGGTTATCAAGTGAGAAATCACCATGAGTGACGACTGAATCCGGTGAGAATGGCAAAAGTTTATGCAT
TTCTTTCCAGACTTGTTCAACAGGCCAGCCATTACGCTCGTCATCAAAATCACTCGCATCAACCAAACCG
TTATTCATTCGTGATTGCGCCTGAGCGAGACGAAATACGCGATCGCTGTTAAAAGGACAATTACAAACAG
GAATCGAATGCAACCGGCGCAGGAACACTGCCAGCGCATCAACAATATTTTCACCTGAATCAGGATATTC
TTCTAATACCTGGAATGCTGTTTTCCCGGGGATCGCAGTGGTGAGTAACCATGCATCATCAGGAGTACGG
ATAAAATGCTTGATGGTCGGAAGAGGCATAAATTCCGTCAGCCAGTTTAGTCTGACCATCTCATCTGTAA
CATCATTGGCAACGCTACCTTTGCCATGTTTCAGAAACAACTCTGGCGCATCGGGCTTCCCATACAATCG
ATAGATTGTCGCACCTGATTGCCCGACATTATCGCGAGCCCATTTATACCCATATAAATCAGCATCCATG
TTGGAATTTAATCGCGGCCTAGAGCAAGACGTTTCCCGTTGAATATGGCTCATAACACCCCTTGTATTAC
TGTTTATGTAAGCAGACAGTTTTATTGTTCATGACCAAAATCCCTTAACGTGAGTTTTCGTTCCACTGAG
CGTCAGACCCCGTAGAAAAGATCAAAGGATCTTCTTGAGATCCTTTTTTTCTGCGCGTAATCTGCTGCTT
GCAAACAAAAAAACCACCGCTACCAGCGGTGGTTTGTTTGCCGGATCAAGAGCTACCAACTCTTTTTCCG
AAGGTAACTGGCTTCAGCAGAGCGCAGATACCAAATACTGTCCTTCTAGTGTAGCCGTAGTTAGGCCACC
ACTTCAAGAACTCTGTAGCACCGCCTACATACCTCGCTCTGCTAATCCTGTTACCAGTGGCTGCTGCCAG
TGGCGATAAGTCGTGTCTTACCGGGTTGGACTCAAGACGATAGTTACCGGATAAGGCGCAGCGGTCGGGC
TGAACGGGGGGTTCGTGCACACAGCCCAGCTTGGAGCGAACGACCTACACCGAACTGAGATACCTACAGC
GTGAGCTATGAGAAAGCGCCACGCTTCCCGAAGGGAGAAAGGCGGACAGGTATCCGGTAAGCGGCAGGGT
CGGAACAGGAGAGCGCACGAGGGAGCTTCCAGGGGGAAACGCCTGGTATCTTTATAGTCCTGTCGGGTTT
CGCCACCTCTGACTTGAGCGTCGATTTTTGTGATGCTCGTCAGGGGGGCGGAGCCTATGGAAAAACGCCA
GCAACGCGGCCTTTTTACGGTTCCTGGCCTTTTGCTGGCCTTTTGCTCACATGTTCTTTCCTGCGTTATC
CCCTGATTCTGTGGATAACCGTATTACCGCCTTTGAGTGAGCTGATACCGCTCGCCGCAGCCGAACGACC
GAGCGCAGCGAGTCAGTGAGCGAGGAAGCGGAAGAGCGCCTGATGCGGTATTTTCTCCTTACGCATCTGT
GCGGTATTTCACACCGCAATGGTGCACTCTCAGTACAATCTGCTCTGATGCCGCATAGTTAAGCCAGTAT
ACACTCCGCTATCGCTACGTGACTGGGTCATGGCTGCGCCCCGACACCCGCCAACACCCGCTGACGCGCC
CTGACGGGCTTGTCTGCTCCCGGCATCCGCTTACAGACAAGCTGTGACCGTCTCCGGGAGCTGCATGTGT
CAGAGGTTTTCACCGTCATCACCGAAACGCGCGAGGCAGCTGCGGTAAAGCTCATCAGCGTGGTCGTGAA
GCGATTCACAGATGTCTGCCTGTTCATCCGCGTCCAGCTCGTTGAGTTTCTCCAGAAGCGTTAATGTCTG
GCTTCTGATAAAGCGGGCCATGTTAAGGGCGGTTTTTTCCTGTTTGGTCACTGATGCCTCCGTGTAAGGG
GGATTTCTGTTCATGGGGGTAATGATACCGATGAAACGAGAGAGGATGCTCACGATACGGGTTACTGATG
ATGAACATGCCCGGTTACTGGAACGTTGTGAGGGTAAACAACTGGCGGTATGGATGCGGCGGGACCAGAG
AAAAATCACTCAGGGTCAATGCCAGCGCTTCGTTAATACAGATGTAGGTGTTCCACAGGGTAGCCAGCAG
CATCCTGCGATGCAGATCCGGAACATAATGGTGCAGGGCGCTGACTTCCGCGTTTCCAGACTTTACGAAA
CACGGAAACCGAAGACCATTCATGTTGTTGCTCAGGTCGCAGACGTTTTGCAGCAGCAGTCGCTTCACGT
TCGCTCGCGTATCGGTGATTCATTCTGCTAACCAGTAAGGCAACCCCGCCAGCCTAGCCGGGTCCTCAAC
GACAGGAGCACGATCATGCGCACCCGTGGGGCCGCCATGCCGGCGATAATGGCCTGCTTCTCGCCGAAAC
GTTTGGTGGCGGGACCAGTGACGAAGGCTTGAGCGAGGGCGTGCAAGATTCCGAATACCGCAAGCGACAG
GCCGATCATCGTCGCGCTCCAGCGAAAGCGGTCCTCGCCGAAAATGACCCAGAGCGCTGCCGGCACCTGT
CCTACGAGTTGCATGATAAAGAAGACAGTCATAAGTGCGGCGACGATAGTCATGCCCCGCGCCCACCGGA
AGGAGCTGACTGGGTTGAAGGCTCTCAAGGGCATCGGTCGAGATCCCGGTGCCTAATGAGTGAGCTAACT
TACATTAATTGCGTTGCGCTCACTGCCCGCTTTCCAGTCGGGAAACCTGTCGTGCCAGCTGCATTAATGA
ATCGGCCAACGCGCGGGGAGAGGCGGTTTGCGTATTGGGCGCCAGGGT
